>Addgene plasmid #92196 | pLenti-DsRed_IRES_MAPT:EGFP | addgene full sequence | sequence record 181581 | Addgene NGS Result
GTTGGAAGGGCTAATTCACTCCCAAAGAAGACAAGATATCCTTGATCTGTGGATCTACCACACACAAGGC
TACTTCCCTGATTAGCAGAACTACACACCAGGGCCAGGGGTCAGATATCCACTGACCTTTGGATGGTGCT
ACAAGCTAGTACCAGTTGAGCCAGATAAGGTAGAAGAGGCCAATAAAGGAGAGAACACCAGCTTGTTACA
CCCTGTGAGCCTGCATGGGATGGATGACCCGGAGAGAGAAGTGTTAGAGTGGAGGTTTGACAGCCGCCTA
GCATTTCATCACGTGGCCCGAGAGCTGCATCCGGAGTACTTCAAGAACTGCTGATATCGAGCTTGCTACA
AGGGACTTTCCGCTGGGGACTTTCCAGGGAGGCGTGGCCTGGGCGGGACTGGGGAGTGGCGAGCCCTCAG
ATCCTGCATATAAGCAGCTGCTTTTTGCCTGTACTGGGTCTCTCTGGTTAGACCAGATCTGAGCCTGGGA
GCTCTCTGGCTAACTAGGGAACCCACTGCTTAAGCCTCAATAAAGCTTGCCTTGAGTGCTTCAAGTAGTG
TGTGCCCGTCTGTTGTGTGACTCTGGTAACTAGAGATCCCTCAGACCCTTTTAGTCAGTGTGGAAAATCT
CTAGCAGTGGCGCCCGAACAGGGACTTGAAAGCGAAAGGGAAACCAGAGGAGCTCTCTCGACGCAGGACT
CGGCTTGCTGAAGCGCGCACGGCAAGAGGCGAGGGGCGGCGACTGGTGAGTACGCCAAAAATTTTGACTA
GCGGAGGCTAGAAGGAGAGAGATGGGTGCGAGAGCGTCAGTATTAAGCGGGGGAGAATTAGATCGCGATG
GGAAAAAATTCGGTTAAGGCCAGGGGGAAAGAAAAAATATAAATTAAAACATATAGTATGGGCAAGCAGG
GAGCTAGAACGATTCGCAGTTAATCCTGGCCTGTTAGAAACATCAGAAGGCTGTAGACAAATACTGGGAC
AGCTACAACCATCCCTTCAGACAGGATCAGAAGAACTTAGATCATTATATAATACAGTAGCAACCCTCTA
TTGTGTGCATCAAAGGATAGAGATAAAAGACACCAAGGAAGCTTTAGACAAGATAGAGGAAGAGCAAAAC
AAAAGTAAGACCACCGCACAGCAAGCGGCCGGCCGCTGATCTTCAGACCTGGAGGAGGAGATATGAGGGA
CAATTGGAGAAGTGAATTATATAAATATAAAGTAGTAAAAATTGAACCATTAGGAGTAGCACCCACCAAG
GCAAAGAGAAGAGTGGTGCAGAGAGAAAAAAGAGCAGTGGGAATAGGAGCTTTGTTCCTTGGGTTCTTGG
GAGCAGCAGGAAGCACTATGGGCGCAGCGTCAATGACGCTGACGGTACAGGCCAGACAATTATTGTCTGG
TATAGTGCAGCAGCAGAACAATTTGCTGAGGGCTATTGAGGCGCAACAGCATCTGTTGCAACTCACAGTC
TGGGGCATCAAGCAGCTCCAGGCAAGAATCCTGGCTGTGGAAAGATACCTAAAGGATCAACAGCTCCTGG
GGATTTGGGGTTGCTCTGGAAAACTCATTTGCACCACTGCTGTGCCTTGGAATGCTAGTTGGAGTAATAA
ATCTCTGGAACAGATTTGGAATCACACGACCTGGATGGAGTGGGACAGAGAAATTAACAATTACACAAGC
TTAATACACTCCTTAATTGAAGAATCGCAAAACCAGCAAGAAAAGAATGAACAAGAATTATTGGAATTAG
ATAAATGGGCAAGTTTGTGGAATTGGTTTAACATAACAAATTGGCTGTGGTATATAAAATTATTCATAAT
GATAGTAGGAGGCTTGGTAGGTTTAAGAATAGTTTTTGCTGTACTTTCTATAGTGAATAGAGTTAGGCAG
GGATATTCACCATTATCGTTTCAGACCCACCTCCCAACCCCGAGGGGACCCGACAGGCCCGAAGGAATAG
AAGAAGAAGGTGGAGAGAGAGACAGAGACAGATCCATTCGATTAGTGAACGGATCTCGACGGTATCGCCG
AATTCACAAATGGCAGTATTCATCCACAATTTTAAAAGAAAAGGGGGGATTGGGGGGTACAGTGCAGGGG
AAAGAATAGTAGACATAATAGCAACAGACATACAAACTAAAGAATTACAAAAACAAATTACAAAAATTCA
AAATTTTCGGGTTTATTACAGGGACAGCAGAGATCCAGTTTGGACTAGTGGAGTTCCGCGTTACATAACT
TACGGTAAATGGCCCGCCTGGCTGACCGCCCAACGACCCCCGCCCATTGACGTCAATAATGACGTATGTT
CCCATAGTAACGCCAATAGGGACTTTCCATTGACGTCAATGGGTGGAGTATTTACGGTAAACTGCCCACT
TGGCAGTACATCAAGTGTATCATATGCCAAGTACGCCCCCTATTGACGTCAATGACGGTAAATGGCCCGC
CTGGCATTATGCCCAGTACATGACCTTATGGGACTTTCCTACTTGGCAGTACATCTACGTATTAGTCATC
GCTATTACCATGGTGATGCGGTTTTGGCAGTACATCAATGGGCGTGGATAGCGGTTTGACTCACGGGGAT
TTCCAAGTCTCCACCCCATTGACGTCAATGGGAGTTTGTTTTGGCACCAAAATCAACGGGACTTTCCAAA
ATGTCGTAACAACTCCGCCCCATTGACGCAAATGGGCGGTAGGCGTGTACGGTGGGAGGTCTATATAAGC
AGAGCTCGTTTAGTGAACCGTCAGATCGCCTGGAGACGCCATCCACGCTGTTTTGACCTCCATAGAAGAC
ACCGGCGGCCTAGCGCTACCGGACTCAGATCCACCGGTCGCCACCATGGCCTCCTCCGAGGACGTCATCA
AGGAGTTCATGCGCTTCAAGGTGCGCATGGAGGGCTCCGTGAACGGCCACGAGTTCGAGATCGAGGGCGA
GGGCGAGGGCCGCCCCTACGAGGGCACCCAGACCGCCAAGCTGAAGGTGACCAAGGGCGGCCCCCTGCCC
TTCGCCTGGGACATCCTGTCCCCCCAGTTCCAGTACGGCTCCAAGGTGTACGTGAAGCACCCCGCCGACA
TCCCCGACTACAAGAAGCTGTCCTTCCCCGAGGGCTTCAAGTGGGAGCGCGTGATGAACTTCGAGGACGG
CGGCGTGGTGACCGTGACCCAGGACTCCTCCCTGCAGGACGGCTCCTTCATCTACAAGGTGAAGTTCATC
GGCGTGAACTTCCCCTCCGACGGCCCCGTAATGCAGAAGAAGACTATGGGCTGGGAGGCCTCCACCGAGC
GCCTGTACCCCCGCGACGGCGTGCTGAAGGGCGAGATCCACAAGGCCCTGAAGCTGAAGGACGGCGGCCA
CTACCTGGTGGAGTTCAAGTCCATCTACATGGCCAAGAAGCCCGTGCAGCTGCCCGGCTACTACTACGTG
GACTCCAAGCTGGACATCACCTCCCACAACGAGGACTACACCATCGTGGAGCAGTACGAGCGCGCCGAGG
GCCGCCACCACCTGTTCCTGTAGCGGCCAATTCTGCAGTCGACATCCGCCCCTCTCCCTCCCCCCCCCCT
AACGTTACTGGCCGAAGCCGCTTGGAATAAGGCCGGTGTGCGTTTGTCTATATGTTATTTTCCACCATAT
TGCCGTCTTTTGGCAATGTGAGGGCCCGGAAACCTGGCCCTGTCTTCTTGACGAGCATTCCTAGGGGTCT
TTCCCCTCTCGCCAAAGGAATGCAAGGTCTGTTGAATGTCGTGAAGGAAGCAGTTCCTCTGGAAGCTTCT
TGAAGACAAACAACGTCTGTAGCGACCCTTTGCAGGCAGCGGAACCCCCCACCTGGCGACAGGTGCCTCT
GCGGCCAAAAGCCACGTGTATAAGATACACCTGCAAAGGCGGCACAACCCCAGTGCCACGTTGTGAGTTG
GATAGTTGTGGAAAGAGTCAAATGGCTCTCCTCAAGCGTATTCAACAAGGGGCTGAAGGATGCCCAGAAG
GTACCCCATTGTATGGGATCTGATCTGGGGCCTCGGTACACATGCTTTACATGTGTTTAGTCGAGGTTAA
AAAAACGTCTAGGCCCCCCGAACCACGGGGACGTGGTTTTCCTTTGAAAAACACGATGATAATATGGCCA
CAATCGATATGGCTGAGCCCCGCCAGGAGTTCGAAGTGATGGAAGATCACGCTGGGACGTACGGGTTGGG
GGACAGGAAAGATCAGGGGGGCTACACCATGCACCAAGACCAAGAGGGTGACACGGACGCTGGCCTGAAA
GAATCTCCCCTGCAGACCCCCACTGAGGACGGATCTGAGGAACCGGGCTCTGAAACCTCTGATGCTAAGA
GCACTCCAACAGCGGAAGATGTGACAGCACCCTTAGTGGATGAGGGAGCTCCCGGCAAGCAGGCTGCCGC
GCAGCCCCACACGGAGATCCCAGAAGGAACCACAGCTGAAGAAGCAGGCATTGGAGACACCCCCAGCCTG
GAAGACGAAGCTGCTGGTCACGTGACCCAAGCTCGCATGGTCAGTAAAAGCAAAGACGGGACTGGAAGCG
ATGACAAAAAAGCCAAGGGGGCTGATGGTAAAACGAAGATCGCCACACCGCGGGGAGCAGCCCCTCCAGG
CCAGAAGGGCCAGGCCAACGCCACCAGGATTCCAGCAAAAACCCCGCCCGCTCCAAAGACACCACCCAGC
TCTGGTGAACCTCCAAAATCAGGGGATCGCAGCGGCTACAGCAGCCCCGGCTCCCCAGGCACTCCCGGCA
GCCGCTCCCGCACCCCGTCCCTTCCAACCCCACCCACCCGGGAGCCCAAGAAGGTGGCAGTGGTCCGTAC
TCCACCCAAGTCGCCGTCTTCCGCCAAGAGCCGCCTG
[387 nt withheld, positions 4868-5254]
ACCCACAAGCTGACCTTCCGCGAGAACGCCAAAGCCAAGACAGACCACGGGGCGGAGATCGTGTACAAGT
CGCCAGTGGTGTCTGGGGACACGTCTCCACGGCATCTCAGCAATGTCTCCTCCACCGGCAGCATCGACAT
GGTAGACTCGCCCCAGCTCGCCACGCTAGCTGACGAGGTGTCTGCCTCCCTGGCCAAGCAGGGTTTGCTC
GAGGCGGCCGCTATGGTGAGCAAGGGCGAGGAGCTGTTCACCGGGGTGGTGCCCATCCTGGTCGAGCTGG
ACGGCGACGTAAACGGCCACAAGTTCAGCGTGTCCGGCGAGGGCGAGGGCGATGCCACCTACGGCAAGCT
GACCCTGAAGTTCATCTGCACCACCGGCAAGCTGCCCGTGCCCTGGCCCACCCTCGTGACCACCCTGACC
TACGGCGTGCAGTGCTTCAGCCGCTACCCCGACCACATGAAGCAGCACGACTTCTTCAAGTCCGCCATGC
CCGAAGGCTACGTCCAGGAGCGCACCATCTTCTTCAAGGACGACGGCAACTACAAGACCCGCGCCGAGGT
GAAGTTCGAGGGCGACACCCTGGTGAACCGCATCGAGCTGAAGGGCATCGACTTCAAGGAGGACGGCAAC
ATCCTGGGGCACAAGCTGGAGTACAACTACAACAGCCACAACGTCTATATCATGGCCGACAAGCAGAAGA
ACGGCATCAAGGTGAACTTCAAGATCCGCCACAACATCGAGGACGGCAGCGTGCAGCTCGCCGACCACTA
CCAGCAGAACACCCCCATCGGCGACGGCCCCGTGCTGCTGCCCGACAACCACTACCTGAGCACCCAGTCC
GCCCTGAGCAAAGACCCCAACGAGAAGCGCGATCACATGGTCCTGCTGGAGTTCGTGACCGCCGCCGGGA
TCACTCTCGGCATGGACGAGCTGTACAAGTAATCTAGATAACTGATCCTCTCCCTATAGTGAGTCGTATT
AAATTCTACCGGGTAGGGGAGGCGCTTTTCCCAAGGCAGTCTGGAGCATGCGCTTTAGCAGCCCCGCTGG
GCACTTGGCGCTACACAAGTGGCCTCTGGCCTCGCACACATTCCACATCCACCGGTAGGCGCCAACCGGC
TCCGTTCTTTGGTGGCCCCTTCGCGCCACCTTCTACTCCTCCCCTAGTCAGGAAGTTCCCCCCCGCCCCG
CAGCTCGCGTCGTGCAGGACGTGACAAATGGAAGTAGCACGTCTCACTAGTCTCGTGCAGATGGACAGCA
CCGCTGAGCAATGGAAGCGGGTAGGCCTTTGGGGCAGCGGCCAATAGCAGCTTTGCTCCTTCGCTTTCTG
GGCTCAGAGGCTGGGAAGGGGTGGGTCCGGGGGCGGGCTCAGGGGCGGGGCGGGCGCCCGAAGGTCCTCC
GGAGGCCCGGCATTCTGCACGCTTCAAAAGCGCACGTCTGCCGCGCTGTTCTCCTCTTCCTCATCTCCGG
GCCTTTCGACCTGCAGCCCAAGCTTACCATGATTGAACAAGATGGATTGCACGCAGGTTCTCCGGCCGCT
TGGGTGGAGAGGCTATTCGGCTATGACTGGGCACAACAGACGATCGGCTGCTCTGATGCCGCCGTGTTCC
GGCTGTCAGCGCAGGGGCGCCCGGTTCTTTTTGTCAAGACCGACCTGTCCGGTGCCCTGAATGAACTGCA
GGACGAGGCAGCGCGGCTATCGTGGCTGGCCACGACGGGCGTTCCTTGCGCAGCTGTGCTCGACGTTGTC
ACTGAAGCGGGAAGGGACTGGCTGCTATTGGGCGAAGTGCCGGGGCAGGATCTCCTGTCATCTCACCTTG
CTCCTGCCGAGAAAGTATCCATCATGGCTGATGCAATGCGGCGGCTGCATACGCTTGATCCGGCTACCTG
CCCATTCGACCACCAAGCGAAACATCGCATCGAGCGAGCACGTACTCGGATGGAAGCCGGTCTTGTCGAT
CAGGATGATCTGGACGAAGAGCATCAGGGGCTCGCGCCAGCCGAACTGTTCGCCAGGCTCAAGGCGCGCA
TGCCCGACGGCGAGGATCTCGTCGTGACCCATGGCGATGCCTGCTTGCCGAATATCATGGTGGAAAATGG
CCGCTTTTCTGGATTCATCGACTGTGGCCGGCTGGGTGTGGCGGACCGCTATCAGGACATAGCGTTGGCT
ACCCGTGATATTGCTGAAGAGCTTGGCGGCGAATGGGCTGACCGCTTCCTCGTGCTTTACGGTATCGCCG
CTCCCGATTCGCAGCGCATCGCCTTCTATCGCCTTCTTGACGAGTTCTTCTGACCTGAGGATCATAATCA
GCCATACCACATTTGTAGAGGTTTTACTTGCTTTAAAAAACCTCCCACACCTCCCCCTGAACCTGAAACA
TAAAATGAATGCAATTGATAGATCCTAATCAACCTCTGGATTACAAAATTTGTGAAAGATTGACTGGTAT
TCTTAACTATGTTGCTCCTTTTACGCTATGTGGATACGCTGCTTTAATGCCTTTGTATCATGCTATTGCT
TCCCGTATGGCTTTCATTTTCTCCTCCTTGTATAAATCCTGGTTGCTGTCTCTTTATGAGGAGTTGTGGC
CCGTTGTCAGGCAACGTGGCGTGGTGTGCACTGTGTTTGCTGACGCAACCCCCACTGGTTGGGGCATTGC
CACCACCTGTCAGCTCCTTTCCGGGACTTTCGCTTTCCCCCTCCCTATTGCCACGGCGGAACTCATCGCC
GCCTGCCTTGCCCGCTGCTGGACAGGGGCTCGGCTGTTGGGCACTGACAATTCCGTGGTGTTGTCGGGGA
AATCATCGTCCTTTCCTTGGCTGCTCGCCTGTGTTGCCACCTGGATTCTGCGCGGGACGTCCTTCTGCTA
CGTCCCTTCGGCCCTCAATCCAGCGGACCTTCCTTCCCGCGGCCTGCTGCCGGCTCTGCGGCCTCTTCCG
CGTCTTCGCCTTCGCCCTCAGACGAGTCGGATCTCCCTTTGGGCCGCCTCCCCGCCTGAGATCCTTTAAG
ACCAATGACTTACAAGGCAGCTGTAGATCTTAGCCACTTTTTAAAAGAAAAGGGGGGACTGGAAGGGCTA
ATTCACTCCCAACGAAGACAAGATCTGCTTTTTGCTTGTACTGGGTCTCTCTGGTTAGACCAGATCTGAG
CCTGGGAGCTCTCTGGCTAACTAGGGAACCCACTGCTTAAGCCTCAATAAAGCTTGCCTTGAGTGCTTCA
AGTAGTGTGTGCCCGTCTGTTGTGTGACTCTGGTAACTAGAGATCCCTCAGACCCTTTTAGTCAGTGTGG
AAAATCTCTAGCAGTAGTAGTTCATGTCATCTTATTATTCAGTATTTATAACTTGCAAAGAAATGAATAT
CAGAGAGTGAGAGGCCCGGGTTAATTAAGGAAAGGGCTAGATCATTCTTGAAGACGAAAGGGCCTCGTGA
TACGCCTATTTTTATAGGTTAATGTCATGATAATAATGGTTTCTTAGACGTCAGGTGGCACTTTTCGGGG
AAATGTGCGCGGAACCCCTATTTGTTTATTTTTCTAAATACATTCAAATATGTATCCGCTCATGAGACAA
TAACCCTGATAAATGCTTCAATAATATTGAAAAAGGAAGAGTATGAGTATTCAACATTTCCGTGTCGCCC
TTATTCCCTTTTTTGCGGCATTTTGCCTTCCTGTTTTTGCTCACCCAGAAACGCTGGTGAAAGTAAAAGA
TGCTGAAGATCAGTTGGGTGCACGAGTGGGTTACATCGAACTGGATCTCAACAGCGGTAAGATCCTTGAG
AGTTTTCGCCCCGAAGAACGTTTTCCAATGATGAGCACTTTTAAAGTTCTGCTATGTGGCGCGGTATTAT
CCCGTGTTGACGCCGGGCAAGAGCAACTCGGTCGCCGCATACACTATTCTCAGAATGACTTGGTTGAGTA
CTCACCAGTCACAGAAAAGCATCTTACGGATGGCATGACAGTAAGAGAATTATGCAGTGCTGCCATAACC
ATGAGTGATAACACTGCGGCCAACTTACTTCTGACAACGATCGGAGGACCGAAGGAGCTAACCGCTTTTT
TGCACAACATGGGGGATCATGTAACTCGCCTTGATCGTTGGGAACCGGAGCTGAATGAAGCCATACCAAA
CGACGAGCGTGACACCACGATGCCTGTAGCAATGGCAACAACGTTGCGCAAACTATTAACTGGCGAACTA
CTTACTCTAGCTTCCCGGCAACAATTAATAGACTGGATGGAGGCGGATAAAGTTGCAGGACCACTTCTGC
GCTCGGCCCTTCCGGCTGGCTGGTTTATTGCTGATAAATCTGGAGCCGGTGAGCGTGGGTCTCGCGGTAT
CATTGCAGCACTGGGGCCAGATGGTAAGCCCTCCCGTATCGTAGTTATCTACACGACGGGGAGTCAGGCA
ACTATGGATGAACGAAATAGACAGATCGCTGAGATAGGTGCCTCACTGATTAAGCATTGGTAACTGTCAG
ACCAAGTTTACTCATATATACTTTAGATTGATTTAAAACTTCATTTTTAATTTAAAAGGATCTAGGTGAA
GATCCTTTTTGATAATCTCATGACCAAAATCCCTTAACGTGAGTTTTCGTTCCACTGAGCGTCAGACCCC
GTAGAAAAGATCAAAGGATCTTCTTGAGATCCTTTTTTTCTGCGCGTAATCTGCTGCTTGCAAACAAAAA
AACCACCGCTACCAGCGGTGGTTTGTTTGCCGGATCAAGAGCTACCAACTCTTTTTCCGAAGGTAACTGG
CTTCAGCAGAGCGCAGATACCAAATACTGTTCTTCTAGTGTAGCCGTAGTTAGGCCACCACTTCAAGAAC
TCTGTAGCACCGCCTACATACCTCGCTCTGCTAATCCTGTTACCAGTGGCTGCTGCCAGTGGCGATAAGT
CGTGTCTTACCGGGTTGGACTCAAGACGATAGTTACCGGATAAGGCGCAGCGGTCGGGCTGAACGGGGGG
TTCGTGCACACAGCCCAGCTTGGAGCGAACGACCTACACCGAACTGAGATACCTACAGCGTGAGCTATGA
GAAAGCGCCACGCTTCCCGAAGGGAGAAAGGCGGACAGGTATCCGGTAAGCGGCAGGGTCGGAACAGGAG
AGCGCACGAGGGAGCTTCCAGGGGGAAACGCCTGGTATCTTTATAGTCCTGTCGGGTTTCGCCACCTCTG
ACTTGAGCGTCGATTTTTGTGATGCTCGTCAGGGGGGCGGAGCCTATGGAAAAACGCCAGCAACGCGGCC
TTTTTACGGTTCCTGGCCTTTTGCTGGCCTTTTGCTCACATGTTCTTTCCTGCGTTATCCCCTGATTCTG
TGGATAACCGTATTACCGCCTTTGAGTGAGCTGATACCGCTCGCCGCAGCCGAACGACCGAGCGCAGCGA
GTCAGTGAGCGAGGAAGCGGAAGAGCGCCCAATACGCAAACCGCCTCTCCCCGCGCGTTGGCCGATTCAT
TAATGCAGCAAGCTCATGGCTGACTAATTTTTTTTATTTATGCAGAGGCCGAGGCCGCCTCGGCCTCTGA
GCTATTCCAGAAGTAGTGAGGAGGCTTTTTTGGAGGCCTAGGCTTTTGCAAAAAGCTCCCCGTGGCACGA
CAGGTTTCCCGACTGGAAAGCGGGCAGTGAGCGCAACGCAATTAATGTGAGTTAGCTCACTCATTAGGCA
CCCCAGGCTTTACACTTTATGCTTCCGGCTCGTATGTTGTGTGGAATTGTGAGCGGATAACAATTTCACA
CAGGAAACAGCTATGACATGATTACGAATTTCACAAATAAAGCATTTTTTTCACTGCATTCTAGTTGTGG
TTTGTCCAAACTCATCAATGTATCTTATCATGTCTGGATCAACTGGATAACTCAAGCTAACCAAAATCAT
CCCAAACTTCCCACCCCATACCCTATTACCACTGCCAATTACCTGTGGTTTCATTTACTCTAAACCTGTG
ATTCCTCTGAATTATTTTCATTTTAAAGAAATTGTATTTGTTAAATATGTACTACAAACTTAGTA
Features (pLannotate 1.2.2; 31 found; start..end, strand, type, name):
      2..331     +  CDS            nef (fragment): NEF_HV1BR - Experimental evidence at protein level: Swiss-Prot protein existence level 1. Extracellular Nef protein targets CD4(+) T-lymphocytes for apoptosis by interacting with CXCR4 surface receptors (PubMed:14990729). From Human immunodeficiency virus type 1 group M subtype B (isolate BRU/LAI) (HIV-1).
    379..636     +  LTR            5' LTR (truncated): truncated 5' long terminal repeat (LTR) from HIV-1
    683..808     +  misc_feature   HIV-1 Ψ: packaging signal of human immunodeficiency virus type 1
    792..1130    +  CDS            HIV-1 gag (fragment): gag protein from human immunodeficiency virus 1; gag
   1305..1538    +  misc_feature   RRE: The Rev response element (RRE) of HIV-1 allows for Rev-dependent mRNA export from the nucleus to the cytoplasm.
   1915..2015    +  CDS            Rev (fragment): human immunodeficiency virus 1 (HIV-1) Rev protein; rev; enhances nuclear export of unspliced and incompletely spliced viral mRNAs
   2060..2177    +  misc_feature   cPPT/CTS: central polypurine tract and central termination sequence of HIV-1
   2229..2532    +  enhancer       CMV enhancer: human cytomegalovirus immediate early enhancer
   2533..2736    +  promoter       CMV promoter: human cytomegalovirus (CMV) immediate early promoter
   2810..2831    +  misc_feature   MCS (fragment): multiple cloning site
   2846..3523    +  CDS            DsRed-Express: rapidly maturing tetrameric variant of DsRed fluorescent protein (Bevis and Glick, 2002) mammalian codon-optimized
   3549..4133    +  misc_feature   IRES2: internal ribosome entry site (IRES) of the encephalomyocarditis virus (EMCV)
   4139..5461    +  CDS            MAPT (sequence partly withheld): TAU_SPECI - Experimental evidence at protein level: Swiss-Prot protein existence level 1. Promotes microtubule assembly and stability, and might be involved in the establishment and maintenance of neuronal polarity. The C-terminus binds axonal microtubules while the N-terminus binds neural plasma membrane components, suggesting that tau functions as a linker protein between both. Axonal polarity is predetermined by tau localization (in the neuronal cell) in the domain of the cell body defined by the centrosome. The short isoforms allow plasticity of the cytoskeleton whereas the longer isoforms
   5477..6196    +  CDS            EGFP: the original enhanced GFP (Yang et al., 1996) mammalian codon-optimized
   6217..6235    -  promoter       T7 promoter: promoter for bacteriophage T7 RNA polymerase
   6245..6732    +  promoter       PGK promoter: mouse phosphoglycerate kinase 1 promoter
   6753..7544    +  CDS            neo: KKA2_KLEPN - Also known as kan, nptII. Experimental evidence at protein level: Swiss-Prot protein existence level 1. Resistance to kanamycin, neomycin, paromomycin, ribostamycin, butirosin and gentamicin B. From Klebsiella pneumoniae.
   7554..7637    +  CDS            large T antigen (fragment): large T antigen from SV40 (simian virus 40)
   7661..8249    +  misc_feature   WPRE: woodchuck hepatitis virus posttranscriptional regulatory element
   8257..8322    +  CDS            nef (fragment): NEF_HV1Z2 - Experimental evidence at protein level: Swiss-Prot protein existence level 1. Extracellular Nef protein targets CD4(+) T-lymphocytes for apoptosis by interacting with CXCR4 surface receptors. From Human immunodeficiency virus type 1 group M subtype D (isolate Z2/CDC-Z34) (HIV-1).
   8324..8557    +  LTR            3' LTR (ΔU3): self-inactivating 3' long terminal repeat (LTR) from HIV-1
   8762..8866    +  promoter       AmpR promoter: bla
   8867..9727    +  CDS            AmpR: β-lactamase; bla; confers resistance to ampicillin, carbenicillin, and related antibiotics
   9898..10486   +  rep_origin     ori: high-copy-number ColE1/pMB1/pBR322/pUC origin of replication
  10669..10723   +  CDS            lacI (fragment): lac repressor; lacI; The lac repressor binds to the lac operator to inhibit transcription in E. coli. This inhibition can be relieved by adding lactose or isopropyl-β-D-thiogalactopyranoside (IPTG).
  10729..10822   +  rep_origin     SV40 ori (fragment): SV40 origin of replication
  10847..10884   +  CDS            lacI (fragment): lac repressor; lacI; The lac repressor binds to the lac operator to inhibit transcription in E. coli. This inhibition can be relieved by adding lactose or isopropyl-β-D-thiogalactopyranoside (IPTG).
  10897..10918   +  protein_bind   CAP binding site: CAP binding activates transcription in the presence of cAMP. E. coli catabolite activator protein
  10933..10963   +  promoter       lac promoter: promoter for the E. coli lac operon
  10967..10989   +  protein_bind   lac operator (fragment): The lac repressor binds to the lac operator to inhibit transcription in E. coli. This inhibition can be relieved by adding lactose or isopropyl-β-D-thiogalactopyranoside (IPTG). lac repressor encoded by lacI
  11021..11104   +  polyA_signal   SV40 poly(A) signal (fragment): SV40 polyadenylation signal
