[The description below was written by a language model from this plasmid's Addgene catalogue record and pLannotate feature annotations shown in this document.]
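Description:
pLenti-DsRed_IRES_MAPT:EGFP is an HIV-1-based lentiviral mammalian expression plasmid built on the pLenti-GPS-GAW-IRES backbone. It was designed to generate stable bicistronic reporter cell lines for screening modifiers of tau levels. It is propagated in E. coli through a high-copy ColE1/pUC-type origin with ampicillin resistance (β-lactamase). The catalogue lists a total size of 11,415 bp, whereas the annotated sequencing record is 11,269 nt, so the two differ slightly.

The viral portion runs from a truncated 5' LTR to a self-inactivating ΔU3 3' LTR. It contains the Ψ packaging signal with a gag fragment, the Rev response element for Rev-dependent nuclear export of the genomic RNA, and the cPPT/CTS, which aids nuclear import of the proviral DNA. Within this frame, a CMV enhancer/promoter drives a single transcript encoding DsRed-Express, followed by an EMCV IRES and then human MAPT (tau), with EGFP placed immediately downstream of MAPT, consistent with the tau-EGFP fusion indicated by the name. Because both proteins are translated from the same mRNA, DsRed acts as an internal control for transcription and transgene dosage. The EGFP signal reports the abundance of the tau fusion protein. The EGFP-to-DsRed ratio can therefore reveal post-translational changes in tau stability, which fits the stated screening purpose.

Downstream, a mouse PGK promoter drives the neo gene, allowing G418 selection of transduced cells. A WPRE ahead of the 3' LTR enhances transcript processing and expression. Short lac, SV40 and nef fragments in the table appear to be backbone remnants.
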