Addgene plasmid #92196: pLenti-DsRed_IRES_MAPT:EGFP
Purpose: Lentiviral overexpression vector to make stable bicistronic cell line for Tau screen
Depositing lab: Huda Zoghbi. Depositing organization: Baylor College of Medicine. Publication: TRIM28 regulates the nuclear accumulation and toxicity of both alpha-synuclein and tau. Rousseaux MW, de Haro M, Lasagna-Reeves CA, De Maio A, Park J, Jafar-Nejad P, Al-Ramahi I, Sharma A, See L, Lu N, Vilanova-Velez L, Klisch TJ, Westbrook TF, Troncoso JC, Botas J, Zoghbi HY. Elife. 2016 Oct 25;5. pii: e19809. doi: 10.7554/eLife.19809. PubMed 27779468.
Backbone
  Vector backbone: pLenti-GPS-GAW-IRES
  Backbone size w/o insert (bp): 8000
  Total vector size (bp): 11415
  Vector type: Mammalian Expression, Lentiviral
  Selectable markers: Neomycin (select with G418)
Growth in bacteria
  Bacterial resistance: Ampicillin, 100 μg/mL
  Growth temperature: 37°C
  Growth strain: NEB Stable
  Copy number: Unknown
Gene/Insert
  Gene/Insert name: DsRed-IRES-MAPT-EGFP
  Species: H. sapiens (human), Synthetic
  Insert size (bp): 3368
  Cloning method: Restriction Enzyme; 5′ cloning site ClaI (not destroyed); 3′ cloning site XhoI (not destroyed)
  Sequencing primers: 5′ IRES-F: GCCCCCCGAACCACGGGGAC
Terms and licenses: Academic/Nonprofit Terms; Industry Terms: Not Available to Industry
How to cite: pLenti-DsRed_IRES_MAPT:EGFP was a gift from Huda Zoghbi (Addgene plasmid # 92196 ; http://n2t.net/addgene:92196 ; RRID:Addgene_92196)
